Addgene plasmid #157699: pcDNA5-FRT-TO-Nsp8-HF_GC3opt
Purpose: mammalian expression of C-terminally His8-Flag tagged SARS-CoV-2 Nsp8 under control of a tetracycline-inducible promoter
Depositing lab: David Tollervey. Publication: Integrative vectors for regulated expression of SARS-CoV-2 proteins implicated in RNA metabolism. Bresson S, Robertson N, Sani E, Turowski TW, Shchepachev V, Kompauerova M, Spanos C, Helwak A, Tollervey D. Wellcome Open Res. 2020 Nov 3;5:261. doi: 10.12688/wellcomeopenres.16322.1. eCollection 2020. PubMed 33313418.
Backbone
  Vector backbone: pcDNA5-FRT-TO
  Backbone manufacturer: Thermo Fisher
  Vector type: Mammalian Expression
  Selectable markers: Hygromycin
Growth in bacteria
  Bacterial resistance: Ampicillin, 100 μg/mL
  Growth temperature: 37°C
  Growth strain: DH5alpha
  Copy number: High Copy
Gene/Insert
  Gene/Insert name: Nsp8-HF_GC3opt
  Species: SARS-CoV-2
  Mutation: codon optimized; gene expression was optimized by increasing the GC3 content within codons
  Entrez Gene: ORF1ab (a.k.a. GU280_gp01)
  Tag / fusion protein: His8-Flag (C terminal on backbone)
  Cloning method: Restriction Enzyme; 5′ cloning site Unknown (unknown if destroyed); 3′ cloning site Unknown (unknown if destroyed)
Resource information
  A portion of this plasmid was derived from a plasmid made by: IDT
Terms and licenses: Academic/Nonprofit Terms; Industry Terms
How to cite: pcDNA5-FRT-TO-Nsp8-HF_GC3opt was a gift from David Tollervey (Addgene plasmid # 157699 ; http://n2t.net/addgene:157699 ; RRID:Addgene_157699)
