[The description below was written by a language model from this plasmid's Addgene catalogue record and pLannotate feature annotations shown in this document.]
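Description:
pcDNA5-FRT-TO-Nsp8-HF_GC3opt is a mammalian expression plasmid of about 5.8 kb built on the commercial pcDNA5-FRT-TO backbone, designed for tetracycline-regulated expression of SARS-CoV-2 non-structural protein 8 (Nsp8). In bacteria it is maintained at high copy through a ColE1/pUC-type origin and selected with ampicillin via the β-lactamase gene. A partial f1 origin and remnants of lac regulatory sequences are also annotated in the backbone.

The expression cassette consists of the CMV immediate early enhancer and promoter, followed directly by short tet operator matches. This arrangement lets a Tet repressor supplied by the host cell line silence transcription until tetracycline or doxycycline is added. Downstream lies a roughly 600 bp coding sequence matched to the SARS-CoV-2 ORF1a polyprotein. The automated annotation carries a generic description text referring to nsp10, but the catalogue entry identifies the insert as Nsp8. The sequence is synthetic and codon optimized by raising GC content at third codon positions to improve expression. It is fused at its C terminus to a His8-Flag tandem tag, which is recorded in the catalogue but not separately annotated, and the cassette ends with the bGH polyadenylation signal.

An FRT site sits immediately upstream of a hygromycin resistance gene that has no annotated promoter of its own and is followed by an SV40 poly(A) signal. In backbones of this type, Flp-mediated recombination into a genomic FRT site in a suitable host cell line typically places the gene behind a resident promoter, so hygromycin resistance selects for single-copy, site-specific integrants. The plasmid belongs to a set of integrative vectors for regulated expression of SARS-CoV-2 proteins implicated in RNA metabolism, and the tandem tag suits detection and affinity purification of Nsp8.
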