Features (pLannotate 1.2.2; 21 found; start..end, strand, type, name):
     95..474     +  enhancer       CMV enhancer: human cytomegalovirus immediate early enhancer
    475..678     +  promoter       CMV promoter: human cytomegalovirus (CMV) immediate early promoter
    680..699     +  promoter       PLtetO-1 promoter (fragment): modified phage lambda PL promoter with tet operator sites (Lutz and Bujard, 1997)
    701..720     +  promoter       PLtetO-1 promoter (fragment): modified phage lambda PL promoter with tet operator sites (Lutz and Bujard, 1997)
    728..761     +  promoter       TRE3GV promoter (fragment): 3rd-generation Tet-responsive promoter that can be activated by binding of Tet-On® 3G, optimized for retroviral and lentiviral vectors
    868..1461    +  CDS            R1A_SARS2 (fragment): Experimental evidence at protein level: Swiss-Prot protein existence level 1. [Non-structural protein 10]: Plays a pivotal role in viral transcription by stimulating both nsp14 3'-5' exoribonuclease and nsp16 2'-O-methyltransferase activities. Therefore plays an essential role in viral mRNAs cap methylation. From Severe acute respiratory syndrome coronavirus 2 (2019-nCoV) (SARS-CoV-2).
   1580..1804    +  polyA_signal   bGH poly(A) signal: bovine growth hormone polyadenylation signal
   1808..1829    +  promoter       SV40 promoter (fragment): SV40 enhancer and early promoter
   1850..2083    +  rep_origin     f1 ori (fragment) (sequence partly withheld): f1 bacteriophage origin of replication; arrow indicates direction of (+) strand synthesis
   2088..2135    +  protein_bind   FRT: FLP-mediated recombination occurs in the 8-bp core sequence TCTAGAAA (Turan and Bode, 2011). FLP recombinase from the Saccharomyces cerevisiae 2μ plasmid
   2143..3165    +  CDS            HygR: aminoglycoside phosphotransferase from E. coli; aph(4)-Ia; confers resistance to hygromycin
   3175..3300    +  CDS            ble (fragment): BLE_KLEPN - Experimental evidence at protein level: Swiss-Prot protein existence level 1. Binding protein with a strong affinity to the bleomycin family of antibiotics. Binds to CL990; an antimitotic-antibiotic compound. From Klebsiella pneumoniae.
   3295..3416    +  polyA_signal   SV40 poly(A) signal: SV40 polyadenylation signal
   3489..3505    -  protein_bind   lac operator: The lac repressor binds to the lac operator to inhibit transcription in E. coli. This inhibition can be relieved by adding lactose or isopropyl-β-D-thiogalactopyranoside (IPTG). lac repressor encoded by lacI
   3513..3543    -  promoter       lac promoter: promoter for the E. coli lac operon
   3558..3579    -  protein_bind   CAP binding site: CAP binding activates transcription in the presence of cAMP. E. coli catabolite activator protein
   3592..3684    -  CDS            lacI (fragment): lac repressor; lacI; The lac repressor binds to the lac operator to inhibit transcription in E. coli. This inhibition can be relieved by adding lactose or isopropyl-β-D-thiogalactopyranoside (IPTG).
   3867..4455    -  rep_origin     ori: high-copy-number ColE1/pMB1/pBR322/pUC origin of replication
   4626..5486    -  CDS            AmpR: β-lactamase; bla; confers resistance to ampicillin, carbenicillin, and related antibiotics
   5487..5591    -  promoter       AmpR promoter: bla
   5650..5702    -  misc_feature   bom (fragment): basis of mobility region from pBR322
>Addgene plasmid #157699 | pcDNA5-FRT-TO-Nsp8-HF_GC3opt | addgene full sequence | sequence record 307863 | Addgene NGS Result
ACAAGGCAAGGCTTGACCGACAATTGCATGAAGAATCTGCTTAGGGTTAGGCGTTTTGCGCTGCTTCGCG
ATGTACGGGCCAGATATACGCGTTGACATTGATTATTGACTAGTTATTAATAGTAATCAATTACGGGGTC
ATTAGTTCATAGCCCATATATGGAGTTCCGCGTTACATAACTTACGGTAAATGGCCCGCCTGGCTGACCG
CCCAACGACCCCCGCCCATTGACGTCAATAATGACGTATGTTCCCATAGTAACGCCAATAGGGACTTTCC
ATTGACGTCAATGGGTGGAGTATTTACGGTAAACTGCCCACTTGGCAGTACATCAAGTGTATCATATGCC
AAGTACGCCCCCTATTGACGTCAATGACGGTAAATGGCCCGCCTGGCATTATGCCCAGTACATGACCTTA
TGGGACTTTCCTACTTGGCAGTACATCTACGTATTAGTCATCGCTATTACCATGGTGATGCGGTTTTGGC
AGTACATCAATGGGCGTGGATAGCGGTTTGACTCACGGGGATTTCCAAGTCTCCACCCCATTGACGTCAA
TGGGAGTTTGTTTTGGCACCAAAATCAACGGGACTTTCCAAAATGTCGTAACAACTCCGCCCCATTGACG
CAAATGGGCGGTAGGCGTGTACGGTGGGAGGTCTATATAAGCAGAGCTCTCCCTATCAGTGATAGAGATC
TCCCTATCAGTGATAGAGATCGTCGACGAGCTCGTTTAGTGAACCGTCAGATCGCCTGGAGACGCCATCC
ACGCTGTTTTGACCTCCATAGAAGACACCGGGACCGATCCAGCCTCCGGACTCTAGCGTTTAAACTTAAG
CTTGGTACCGAGCTCGGATCCGGGATGGCCATTGCCAGCGAGTTTAGCAGCCTGCCTAGCTACGCCGCCT
TTGCCACAGCTCAAGAGGCCTATGAACAGGCCGTGGCCAATGGCGATTCTGAGGTGGTGCTGAAGAAGCT
GAAAAAGTCCCTGAACGTGGCCAAGAGCGAGTTCGACAGAGATGCCGCCATGCAGCGGAAGCTGGAAAAG
ATGGCCGACCAGGCCATGACACAGATGTACAAGCAGGCCAGAAGCGAGGACAAGCGGGCCAAAGTGACAT
CTGCCATGCAGACCATGCTGTTCACCATGCTGAGAAAGCTGGACAACGACGCCCTGAACAACATCATCAA
CAACGCCAGAGATGGCTGCGTGCCCCTGAATATCATCCCTCTGACAACCGCCGCCAAGCTGATGGTGGTC
ATCCCCGACTACAACACCTACAAGAATACCTGCGACGGCACCACCTTCACCTACGCCTCTGCTCTGTGGG
AGATCCAGCAGGTCGTGGACGCCGATAGCAAGATCGTGCAGCTGAGCGAGATCAGCATGGACAACAGCCC
CAATCTGGCCTGGCCTCTGATTGTGACAGCCCTGAGAGCCAACAGCGCCGTGAAACTGCAGGCATCGGGC
GGACATCACCACCATCATCACCATCACGCCGCAGCCGCAGATTATAAAGATGACGATGACAAGTAGCTCG
AGTCTAGAGGGCCCGTTTAAACCCGCTGATCAGCCTCGACTGTGCCTTCTAGTTGCCAGCCATCTGTTGT
TTGCCCCTCCCCCGTGCCTTCCTTGACCCTGGAAGGTGCCACTCCCACTGTCCTTTCCTAATAAAATGAG
GAAATTGCATCGCATTGTCTGAGTAGGTGTCATTCTATTCTGGGGGGTGGGGTGGGGCAGGACAGCAAGG
GGGAGGATTGGGAAGACAATAGCAGGCATGCTGGGGATGCGGTGGGCTCTATGGCTTCTGAGGCGGAAAG
AACCAGCTGGGGCTCTAGGGGGTATCCCC
[124 nt withheld, positions 1850-1973]
C
[91 nt withheld, positions 1975-2065]
AGGGTGATGGTTCACGTACCTAGAAGTTCCTATTCCGAAGTTCCTATTCTCTAGAAAGTATAGGAACTTC
CTTGGCCAAAAAGCCTGAACTCACCGCGACGTCTGTCGAGAAGTTTCTGATCGAAAAGTTCGACAGCGTC
TCCGACCTGATGCAGCTCTCGGAGGGCGAAGAATCTCGTGCTTTCAGCTTCGATGTAGGAGGGCGTGGAT
ATGTCCTGCGGGTAAATAGCTGCGCCGATGGTTTCTACAAAGATCGTTATGTTTATCGGCACTTTGCATC
GGCCGCGCTCCCGATTCCGGAAGTGCTTGACATTGGGGAATTCAGCGAGAGCCTGACCTATTGCATCTCC
CGCCGTGCACAGGGTGTCACGTTGCAAGACCTGCCTGAAACCGAACTGCCCGCTGTTCTGCAGCCGGTCG
CGGAGGCCATGGATGCGATCGCTGCGGCCGATCTTAGCCAGACGAGCGGGTTCGGCCCATTCGGACCGCA
AGGAATCGGTCAATACACTACATGGCGTGATTTCATATGCGCGATTGCTGATCCCCATGTGTATCACTGG
CAAACTGTGATGGACGACACCGTCAGTGCGTCCGTCGCGCAGGCTCTCGATGAGCTGATGCTTTGGGCCG
AGGACTGCCCCGAAGTCCGGCACCTCGTGCACGCGGATTTCGGCTCCAACAATGTCCTGACGGACAATGG
CCGCATAACAGCGGTCATTGACTGGAGCGAGGCGATGTTCGGGGATTCCCAATACGAGGTCGCCAACATC
TTCTTCTGGAGGCCGTGGTTGGCTTGTATGGAGCAGCAGACGCGCTACTTCGAGCGGAGGCATCCGGAGC
TTGCAGGATCGCCGCGGCTCCGGGCGTATATGCTCCGCATTGGTCTTGACCAACTCTATCAGAGCTTGGT
TGACGGCAATTTCGATGATGCAGCTTGGGCGCAGGGTCGATGCGACGCAATCGTCCGATCCGGAGCCGGG
ACTGTCGGGCGTACACAAATCGCCCGCAGAAGCGCGGCCGTCTGGACCGATGGCTGTGTAGAAGTACTCG
CCGATAGTGGAAACCGACGCCCCAGCACTCGTCCGAGGGCAAAGGAATAGCACGTACTACGAGATTTCGA
TTCCACCGCCGCCTTCTATGAAAGGTTGGGCTTCGGAATCGTTTTCCGGGACGCCGGCTGGATGATCCTC
CAGCGCGGGGATCTCATGCTGGAGTTCTTCGCCCACCCCAACTTGTTTATTGCAGCTTATAATGGTTACA
AATAAAGCAATAGCATCACAAATTTCACAAATAAAGCATTTTTTTCACTGCATTCTAGTTGTGGTTTGTC
CAAACTCATCAATGTATCTTATCATGTCTGTATACCGTCGACCTCTAGCTAGAGCTTGGCGTAATCATGG
TCATAGCTGTTTCCTGTGTGAAATTGTTATCCGCTCACAATTCCACACAACATACGAGCCGGAAGCATAA
AGTGTAAAGCCTGGGGTGCCTAATGAGTGAGCTAACTCACATTAATTGCGTTGCGCTCACTGCCCGCTTT
CCAGTCGGGAAACCTGTCGTGCCAGCTGCATTAATGAATCGGCCAACGCGCGGGGAGAGGCGGTTTGCGT
ATTGGGCGCTCTTCCGCTTCCTCGCTCACTGACTCGCTGCGCTCGGTCGTTCGGCTGCGGCGAGCGGTAT
CAGCTCACTCAAAGGCGGTAATACGGTTATCCACAGAATCAGGGGATAACGCAGGAAAGAACATGTGAGC
AAAAGGCCAGCAAAAGGCCAGGAACCGTAAAAAGGCCGCGTTGCTGGCGTTTTTCCATAGGCTCCGCCCC
CCTGACGAGCATCACAAAAATCGACGCTCAAGTCAGAGGTGGCGAAACCCGACAGGACTATAAAGATACC
AGGCGTTTCCCCCTGGAAGCTCCCTCGTGCGCTCTCCTGTTCCGACCCTGCCGCTTACCGGATACCTGTC
CGCCTTTCTCCCTTCGGGAAGCGTGGCGCTTTCTCATAGCTCACGCTGTAGGTATCTCAGTTCGGTGTAG
GTCGTTCGCTCCAAGCTGGGCTGTGTGCACGAACCCCCCGTTCAGCCCGACCGCTGCGCCTTATCCGGTA
ACTATCGTCTTGAGTCCAACCCGGTAAGACACGACTTATCGCCACTGGCAGCAGCCACTGGTAACAGGAT
TAGCAGAGCGAGGTATGTAGGCGGTGCTACAGAGTTCTTGAAGTGGTGGCCTAACTACGGCTACACTAGA
AGAACAGTATTTGGTATCTGCGCTCTGCTGAAGCCAGTTACCTTCGGAAAAAGAGTTGGTAGCTCTTGAT
CCGGCAAACAAACCACCGCTGGTAGCGGTGGTTTTTTTGTTTGCAAGCAGCAGATTACGCGCAGAAAAAA
AGGATCTCAAGAAGATCCTTTGATCTTTTCTACGGGGTCTGACGCTCAGTGGAACGAAAACTCACGTTAA
GGGATTTTGGTCATGAGATTATCAAAAAGGATCTTCACCTAGATCCTTTTAAATTAAAAATGAAGTTTTA
AATCAATCTAAAGTATATATGAGTAAACTTGGTCTGACAGTTACCAATGCTTAATCAGTGAGGCACCTAT
CTCAGCGATCTGTCTATTTCGTTCATCCATAGTTGCCTGACTCCCCGTCGTGTAGATAACTACGATACGG
GAGGGCTTACCATCTGGCCCCAGTGCTGCAATGATACCGCGAGACCCACGCTCACCGGCTCCAGATTTAT
CAGCAATAAACCAGCCAGCCGGAAGGGCCGAGCGCAGAAGTGGTCCTGCAACTTTATCCGCCTCCATCCA
GTCTATTAATTGTTGCCGGGAAGCTAGAGTAAGTAGTTCGCCAGTTAATAGTTTGCGCAACGTTGTTGCC
ATTGCTACAGGCATCGTGGTGTCACGCTCGTCGTTTGGTATGGCTTCATTCAGCTCCGGTTCCCAACGAT
CAAGGCGAGTTACATGATCCCCCATGTTGTGCAAAAAAGCGGTTAGCTCCTTCGGTCCTCCGATCGTTGT
CAGAAGTAAGTTGGCCGCAGTGTTATCACTCATGGTTATGGCAGCACTGCATAATTCTCTTACTGTCATG
CCATCCGTAAGATGCTTTTCTGTGACTGGTGAGTACTCAACCAAGTCATTCTGAGAATAGTGTATGCGGC
GACCGAGTTGCTCTTGCCCGGCGTCAATACGGGATAATACCGCGCCACATAGCAGAACTTTAAAAGTGCT
CATCATTGGAAAACGTTCTTCGGGGCGAAAACTCTCAAGGATCTTACCGCTGTTGAGATCCAGTTCGATG
TAACCCACTCGTGCACCCAACTGATCTTCAGCATCTTTTACTTTCACCAGCGTTTCTGGGTGAGCAAAAA
CAGGAAGGCAAAATGCCGCAAAAAAGGGAATAAGGGCGACACGGAAATGTTGAATACTCATACTCTTCCT
TTTTCAATATTATTGAAGCATTTATCAGGGTTATTGTCTCATGAGCGGATACATATTTGAATGTATTTAG
AAAAATAAACAAATAGGGGTTCCGCGCACATTTCCCCGAAAAGTGCCACCTGACGTCGACGGATCGGGAG
ATCTCCCGATCCCCTATGGTGCACTCTCAGTACAATCTGCTCTGATGCCGCATAGTTAAGCCAGTATCTG
CTCCCTGCTTGTGTGTTGGAGGTCGCTGAGTAGTGCGCGAGCAAAATTTAAGCTACA
